Addgene plasmid #34823: pQTEV-PHYHIPL
Depositing lab: Konrad Buessow. Depositing organization: Max Planck Institute for Molecular Genetics. Publication: Structural genomics of human proteins--target selection and generation of a public catalogue of expression clones. Bussow K, Scheich C, Sievert V, Harttig U, Schultz J, Simon B, Bork P, Lehrach H, Heinemann U. Microb Cell Fact. 2005 Jul 5;4:21. doi: 10.1186/1475-2859-4-21. PubMed 15998469.
Backbone
  Vector backbone: pQTEV
  Backbone size w/o insert (bp): 4700
  Vector type: Bacterial Expression
Growth in bacteria
  Bacterial resistance: Ampicillin, 100 μg/mL
  Growth temperature: 37°C
  Growth strain: Rosetta
  Copy number: Unknown
Gene/Insert
  Gene/Insert name: phytanoyl-CoA hydroxylase interacting protein-like (alt names: PHYHIPL; PSFEp250A084)
  Species: H. sapiens (human)
  Insert size (bp): 1203
  GenBank ID: CAD39006 DQ000579
  Entrez Gene: PHYHIPL (a.k.a. UNQ6309/PRO20934)
  Tag / fusion protein: His (N terminal on backbone); TEV (N terminal on backbone)
  Cloning method: Restriction Enzyme; 5′ cloning site BamHI (not destroyed); 3′ cloning site NotI (not destroyed)
  Sequencing primers: 5′ TGAGCGGATAACAATTTCACACAG; 3′ GGCAACCGAGCGTTCTGAAC
Terms and licenses: Academic/Nonprofit Terms; Industry Terms: Not Available to Industry
Depositor comments: The vector pQTEV is derived from Qiagen pQE-2 and contains an inactive chloramphenicol resistance gene sequence. The Rosetta bacterial strain contains an additional plasmid. The second plasmid, pRARE, provides rare tRNAs for overexpression of recombinant proteins. It has 4694 bp and is chloramphenicol resistence.
How to cite: pQTEV-PHYHIPL was a gift from Konrad Buessow (Addgene plasmid # 34823 ; http://n2t.net/addgene:34823 ; RRID:Addgene_34823)
