[The description below was written by a language model from this plasmid's Addgene catalogue record and pLannotate feature annotations shown in this document.]
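Description:
pQTEV-PHYHIPL is a bacterial expression plasmid for producing human phytanoyl-CoA hydroxylase interacting protein-like (PHYHIPL) in E. coli. Its backbone, pQTEV, is a derivative of the Qiagen pQE-2 vector. The depositor's full sequence is 5,903 nt, consistent with a backbone of about 4.7 kb carrying a 1,203 bp insert. The plasmid replicates from a ColE1/pMB1-type origin, flanked by a pBR322 bom region and a remnant of rop, and is selected with ampicillin through the β-lactamase gene. A cat promoter fragment and cat coding sequence are also annotated, but the depositor states that this chloramphenicol resistance sequence is inactive, so it should not be treated as a marker.

The PHYHIPL coding sequence was cloned between BamHI and NotI sites, both retained, downstream of a phage T5 promoter with lac operator elements. It is followed by the lambda t0 terminator, with an rrnB T1 terminator further downstream after the cat region. The plasmid carries its own lacI gene under the lacIq promoter, so repression is supplied in cis and expression is induced with IPTG. The vector contributes an N-terminal histidine tag (annotated as 7xHis), followed by a TEV protease recognition site. This allows metal-affinity purification and subsequent removal of the tag.

The clone comes from a structural genomics effort that generated a public catalogue of human protein expression clones, and it is suited to recombinant overproduction of PHYHIPL for purification and structural or biochemical study. It is supplied in the Rosetta strain, which harbours a second, chloramphenicol-resistant plasmid, pRARE. This plasmid provides rare tRNAs to improve expression of human sequences.
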