Features (pLannotate 1.2.2; 18 found; start..end, strand, type, name):
     10..54      +  promoter       T5 promoter: bacteriophage T5 promoter for E. coli RNA polymerase, with embedded lac operator
     62..78      +  protein_bind   lac operator: The lac repressor binds to the lac operator to inhibit transcription in E. coli. This inhibition can be relieved by adding lactose or isopropyl-β-D-thiogalactopyranoside (IPTG). lac repressor encoded by lacI
    121..141     +  CDS            7xHis: 6xHis affinity tag
    165..185     +  CDS            capTEV™ (fragment): composite tag for in vivo biotinylation, TEV protease cleavage, and 6xHis tagging
    190..1314    +  CDS            PHYHIPL: PHIPL_HUMAN - Also known as KIAA1796. Experimental evidence at protein level: Swiss-Prot protein existence level 1. May play a role in the development of the central system. From Homo sapiens (Human).
   1360..1454    +  terminator     lambda t0 terminator: transcription terminator from phage lambda
   1469..1497    +  promoter       cat promoter (fragment): promoter of the E. coli cat gene encoding chloramphenicol acetyltransferase
   1498..2154    +  CDS            cat: CAT_ECOLX - Experimental evidence at protein level: Swiss-Prot protein existence level 1. This enzyme is an effector of chloramphenicol resistance in bacteria. From Escherichia coli. This protein is used as a marker in many commonly used cloning vectors, such as pACYC184.
   2222..2308    +  terminator     rrnB T1 terminator: Escherichia coli rrnB; transcription terminator T1 from the E. coli rrnB gene
   2331..2348    -  promoter       tet promoter (fragment): E. coli promoter for tetracycline efflux protein gene
   2367..2388    -  protein_bind   CAP binding site: CAP binding activates transcription in the presence of cAMP. E. coli catabolite activator protein
   2401..3483    -  CDS            lacI: lac repressor; lacI; The lac repressor binds to the lac operator to inhibit transcription in E. coli. This inhibition can be relieved by adding lactose or isopropyl-β-D-thiogalactopyranoside (IPTG).
   3484..3561    -  promoter       lacIq promoter: lacI (mutant); In the lacIq allele, a single base change in the promoter boosts expression of the lacI gene about 10-fold.
   3610..3651    +  CDS            rop (fragment): Rop protein, which maintains plasmids at low copy number; rop
   3753..3893    +  misc_feature   bom: basis of mobility region from pBR322
   4079..4667    -  rep_origin     ori: high-copy-number ColE1/pMB1/pBR322/pUC origin of replication
   4838..5698    -  CDS            AmpR: β-lactamase; bla; confers resistance to ampicillin, carbenicillin, and related antibiotics
   5699..5803    -  promoter       AmpR promoter: bla
>Addgene plasmid #34823 | pQTEV-PHYHIPL | depositor full sequence | sequence record 41899 | Author sequence
CTCGAGAAATCATAAAAAATTTATTTGCTTTGTGAGCGGATAACAATTATAATAGATTCAATTGTGAGCG
GATAACAATTTCACACAGAATTCATTAAAGAGGAGAAATTAACTATGAAACATCACCATCACCATCACCA
TAGCGATTACGACATCCCCACTACTGAGAATCTTTATTTTCAGGGATCCGAGGTGCCGCGCCTGGATCAT
GCCCTCAACAGCCCCACCAGCCCCTGTGAGGAGGTGATCAAAAACCTCAGCCTGGAGGCCATTCAGCTGT
GCGACCGGGACGGGAACAAATCACAAGACAGTGGCATAGCAGAGATGGAAGAACTTCCTGTACCACATAA
CATCAAAATAAGCAATATAACGTGTGACTCATTCAAGATTTCATGGGAAATGGATTCAAAATCAAAGGAT
CGCATTACACACTATTTTATTGACCTCAACAAGAAAGAGAACAAGAACTCCAATAAATTTAAACACAAGG
ATGTTCCCACAAAATTGGTGGCAAAAGCTGTTCCCTTGCCTATGACTGTCCGTGGACACTGGTTTTTAAG
CCCAAGAACTGAATATACAGTAGCAGTGCAGACTGCCTCAAAACAAGTTGATGGTGATTATGTTGTGTCT
GAATGGAGTGAAATTATAGAATTCTGCACCGCAGACTATTCAAAAGTTCATCTAACACAATTGTTGGAGA
AGGCTGAAGTGATTGCAGGACGCATGCTTAAGTTTTCTGTTTTTTATCGTAATCAGCACAAAGAATATTT
TGACTATGTTCGAGAACATCATGGGAATGCTATGCAGCCATCTGTCAAGGATAACAGTGGTAGCCATGGC
TCTCCTATCAGTGGAAAATTAGAAGGCATCTTCTTCAGCTGCAGCACTGAATTCAATACTGGAAAGCCAC
CCCAGGATTCACCTTATGGAAGATACAGGTTTGAGATTGCCGCAGAAAAACTTTTTAACCCCAATACTAA
CTTATACTTTGGGGACTTCTACTGTATGTACACTGCTTATCATTATGTGATTCTTGTTATTGCTCCTGTG
GGATCACCAGGAGATGAATTTTGTAAGCAGCGCCTTCCTCAACTAAATTCTAAGGATAATAAATTTTTGA
CCTGTACAGAAGAAGATGGGGTGCTGGTTTACCACCATGCCCAGGATGTCATTTTAGAAGTCATTTACAC
TGACCCTGTGGATCTTTCTCTGGGCACCGTGGCAGAAATCACTGGTCATCAGCTCATGAGTTTGTCTACT
GCAAATGCAAAGAAAGATCCCAGCTGCAAAACCTGTAATATCAGTGTTGGACGTTGAGCGGCCGCTCGAC
CTGCAGCCAAGCTTAATTAGCTGAGCTTGGACTCCTGTTGATAGATCCAGTAATGACCTCAGAACTCCAT
CTGGATTTGTTCAGAACGCTCGGTTGCCGCCGGGCGTTTTTTATTGGTGAGAATCCAAGCTAGCTTGGCG
AGATTTTCAGGAGCTAAGGAAGCTAAAATGGAGAAAAAAATCACTGGATATACCACCGTTGATATATCCC
AATGGCATCGTAAAGAACATTTTGAGGCATTTCAGTCAGTTGCTCAATGTACCTATAACCAGACCGTTCA
GCTGGATATTACGGCCTTTTTAAAGACCGTAAAGAAAAATAAGCACAAGTTTTATCCGGCCTTTATTCAC
ATTCTTGCCCGCCTGATGAATGCTCATCCGGAATTTCGTATGGCAATGAAAGACGGTGAGCTGGTGATAT
GGGATAGTGTTCACCCTTGTTACACCGTTTTCCATGAGCAAACTGAAACGTTTTCATCGCTCTGGAGTGA
ATACCACGACGATTTCCGGCAGTTTCTACACATATATTCGCAAGATGTGGCGTGTTACGGTGAAAACCTG
GCCTATTTCCCTAAAGGGTTTATTGAGAATATGTTTTTCGTCTCAGCCAATCCCTGGGTGAGTTTCACCA
GTTTTGATTTAAACGTGGCCAATATGGACAACTTCTTCGCCCCCGTTTTCACCATGGGCAAATATTATAC
GCAAGGCGACAAGGTGCTGATGCCGCTGGCGATTCAGGTTCATCATGCCGTTTGTGATGGCTTCCATGTC
GGCAGAATGCTTAATGAATTACAACAGTACTGCGATGAGTGGCAGGGCGGGGCGTAATTTTTTTAAGGCA
GTTATTGGTGCCCTTAAACGCCTGGGGTAATGACTCTCTAGCTTGAGGCATCAAATAAAACGAAAGGCTC
AGTCGAAAGACTGGGCCTTTCGTTTTATCTGTTGTTTGTCGGTGAACGCTCTCCTGAGTAGGACAAATCC
GCCCTCTAGATTACGTGCAGTCGATGATAAGCTGTCAAACATGAGAATTGTGCCTAATGAGTGAGCTAAC
TTACATTAATTGCGTTGCGCTCACTGCCCGCTTTCCAGTCGGGAAACCTGTCGTGCCAGCTGCATTAATG
AATCGGCCAACGCGCGGGGAGAGGCGGTTTGCGTATTGGGCGCCAGGGTGGTTTTTCTTTTCACCAGTGA
GACGGGCAACAGCTGATTGCCCTTCACCGCCTGGCCCTGAGAGAGTTGCAGCAAGCGGTCCACGCTGGTT
TGCCCCAGCAGGCGAAAATCCTGTTTGATGGTGGTTAACGGCGGGATATAACATGAGCTGTCTTCGGTAT
CGTCGTATCCCACTACCGAGATATCCGCACCAACGCGCAGCCCGGACTCGGTAATGGCGCGCATTGCGCC
CAGCGCCATCTGATCGTTGGCAACCAGCATCGCAGTGGGAACGATGCCCTCATTCAGCATTTGCATGGTT
TGTTGAAAACCGGACATGGCACTCCAGTCGCCTTCCCGTTCCGCTATCGGCTGAATTTGATTGCGAGTGA
GATATTTATGCCAGCCAGCCAGACGCAGACGCGCCGAGACAGAACTTAATGGGCCCGCTAACAGCGCGAT
TTGCTGGTGACCCAATGCGACCAGATGCTCCACGCCCAGTCGCGTACCGTCTTCATGGGAGAAAATAATA
CTGTTGATGGGTGTCTGGTCAGAGACATCAAGAAATAACGCCGGAACATTAGTGCAGGCAGCTTCCACAG
CAATGGCATCCTGGTCATCCAGCGGATAGTTAATGATCAGCCCACTGACGCGTTGCGCGAGAAGATTGTG
CACCGCCGCTTTACAGGCTTCGACGCCGCTTCGTTCTACCATCGACACCACCACGCTGGCACCCAGTTGA
TCGGCGCGAGATTTAATCGCCGCGACAATTTGCGACGGCGCGTGCAGGGCCAGACTGGAGGTGGCAACGC
CAATCAGCAACGACTGTTTGCCCGCCAGTTGTTGTGCCACGCGGTTGGGAATGTAATTCAGCTCCGCCAT
CGCCGCTTCCACTTTTTCCCGCGTTTTCGCAGAAACGTGGCTGGCCTGGTTCACCACGCGGGAAACGGTC
TGATAAGAGACACCGGCATACTCTGCGACATCGTATAACGTTACTGGTTTCACATTCACCACCCTGAATT
GACTCTCTTCCGGGCGCTATCATGCCATACCGCGAAAGGTTTTGCACCATTCGATGGTGTCGGAATTTCG
GGCAGCGTTGGGTCCTGGCCACGGGTGCGCATGATCTAGAGCTGCCTCGCGCGTTTCGGTGATGACGGTG
AAAACCTCTGACACATGCAGCTCCCGGAGACGGTCACAGCTTGTCTGTAAGCGGATGCCGGGAGCAGACA
AGCCCGTCAGGGCGCGTCAGCGGGTGTTGGCGGGTGTCGGGGCGCAGCCATGACCCAGTCACGTAGCGAT
AGCGGAGTGTATACTGGCTTAACTATGCGGCATCAGAGCAGATTGTACTGAGAGTGCACCACATGCGGTG
TGAAATACCGCACAGATGCGTAAGGAGAAAATACCGCATCAGGCGCTCTTCCGCTTCCTCGCTCACTGAC
TCGCTGCGCTCGGTCGTTCGGCTGCGGCGAGCGGTATCAGCTCACTCAAAGGCGGTAATACGGTTATCCA
CAGAATCAGGGGATAACGCAGGAAAGAACATGTGAGCAAAAGGCCAGCAAAAGGCCAGGAACCGTAAAAA
GGCCGCGTTGCTGGCGTTTTTCCATAGGCTCCGCCCCCCTGACGAGCATCACAAAAATCGACGCTCAAGT
CAGAGGTGGCGAAACCCGACAGGACTATAAAGATACCAGGCGTTTCCCCCTGGAAGCTCCCTCGTGCGCT
CTCCTGTTCCGACCCTGCCGCTTACCGGATACCTGTCCGCCTTTCTCCCTTCGGGAAGCGTGGCGCTTTC
TCATAGCTCACGCTGTAGGTATCTCAGTTCGGTGTAGGTCGTTCGCTCCAAGCTGGGCTGTGTGCACGAA
CCCCCCGTTCAGCCCGACCGCTGCGCCTTATCCGGTAACTATCGTCTTGAGTCCAACCCGGTAAGACACG
ACTTATCGCCACTGGCAGCAGCCACTGGTAACAGGATTAGCAGAGCGAGGTATGTAGGCGGTGCTACAGA
GTTCTTGAAGTGGTGGCCTAACTACGGCTACACTAGAAGGACAGTATTTGGTATCTGCGCTCTGCTGAAG
CCAGTTACCTTCGGAAAAAGAGTTGGTAGCTCTTGATCCGGCAAACAAACCACCGCTGGTAGCGGTGGTT
TTTTTGTTTGCAAGCAGCAGATTACGCGCAGAAAAAAAGGATCTCAAGAAGATCCTTTGATCTTTTCTAC
GGGGTCTGACGCTCAGTGGAACGAAAACTCACGTTAAGGGATTTTGGTCATGAGATTATCAAAAAGGATC
TTCACCTAGATCCTTTTAAATTAAAAATGAAGTTTTAAATCAATCTAAAGTATATATGAGTAAACTTGGT
CTGACAGTTACCAATGCTTAATCAGTGAGGCACCTATCTCAGCGATCTGTCTATTTCGTTCATCCATAGT
TGCCTGACTCCCCGTCGTGTAGATAACTACGATACGGGAGGGCTTACCATCTGGCCCCAGTGCTGCAATG
ATACCGCGAGACCCACGCTCACCGGCTCCAGATTTATCAGCAATAAACCAGCCAGCCGGAAGGGCCGAGC
GCAGAAGTGGTCCTGCAACTTTATCCGCCTCCATCCAGTCTATTAATTGTTGCCGGGAAGCTAGAGTAAG
TAGTTCGCCAGTTAATAGTTTGCGCAACGTTGTTGCCATTGCTACAGGCATCGTGGTGTCACGCTCGTCG
TTTGGTATGGCTTCATTCAGCTCCGGTTCCCAACGATCAAGGCGAGTTACATGATCCCCCATGTTGTGCA
AAAAAGCGGTTAGCTCCTTCGGTCCTCCGATCGTTGTCAGAAGTAAGTTGGCCGCAGTGTTATCACTCAT
GGTTATGGCAGCACTGCATAATTCTCTTACTGTCATGCCATCCGTAAGATGCTTTTCTGTGACTGGTGAG
TACTCAACCAAGTCATTCTGAGAATAGTGTATGCGGCGACCGAGTTGCTCTTGCCCGGCGTCAATACGGG
ATAATACCGCGCCACATAGCAGAACTTTAAAAGTGCTCATCATTGGAAAACGTTCTTCGGGGCGAAAACT
CTCAAGGATCTTACCGCTGTTGAGATCCAGTTCGATGTAACCCACTCGTGCACCCAACTGATCTTCAGCA
TCTTTTACTTTCACCAGCGTTTCTGGGTGAGCAAAAACAGGAAGGCAAAATGCCGCAAAAAAGGGAATAA
GGGCGACACGGAAATGTTGAATACTCATACTCTTCCTTTTTCAATATTATTGAAGCATTTATCAGGGTTA
TTGTCTCATGAGCGGATACATATTTGAATGTATTTAGAAAAATAAACAAATAGGGGTTCCGCGCACATTT
CCCCGAAAAGTGCCACCTGACGTCTAAGAAACCATTATTATCATGACATTAACCTATAAAAATAGGCGTA
TCACGAGGCCCTTTCGTCTTCAC
