>Addgene plasmid #34823 | pQTEV-PHYHIPL | addgene partial sequence | sequence record 61180 | pQE-Fwd 5'-CCCGAAAAGTGCCACCTG-3'
AAATAGGCGTATCACGAGGCCCTTTCGTCTTCACCTCGAGAAATCATAAAAAATTTATTTGCTTTGTGAG
CGGATAACAATTATAATAGATTCAATTGTGAGCGGATAACAATTTCACACAGAATTCATTAAAGAGGAGA
AATTAACTATGAAACATCACCATCACCATCACCATAGCGATTACGACATCCCCACTACTGAGAATCTTTA
TTTTCAGGGATCCGAGGTGCCGCGCCTGGATCATGCCCTCAACAGCCCCACCAGCCCCTGTGAGGAGGTG
ATCAAAAACCTCAGCCTGGAGGCCATTCAGCTGTGCGACCGGGACGGGAACAAATCACAAGACAGTGGCA
TAGCAGAGATGGAAGAACTTCCTGTACCACATAACATCAAAATAAGCAATATAACGTGTGACTCATTCAA
GATTTCATGGGAAATGGATTCAAAATCAAAGGATCGCATTACACACTATTTTATTGACCTCAACAAGAAA
GAGAACAAGAACTCCAATAAATTTAAACACAAGGATGTTCCCACAAAATTGGTGGCAAAAGCTGTTCCCT
TGCCTATGACTGTCCGTGGACACTGGTTTTTAAGCCCAAGAACTGAATATACAGTAGCAGTGCAGACTGC
CTCAAAACAAGTTGATGGTGATTATGTTGTGTCTGAATGGAGTGAAATTATAGAATTCTGCACCGCAGAC
TATTCAAAAGTTCATCTAACACAATTGTTGGAGAAGGCTGAAGTGATTGCAGGACGCATGCTTAAGTTTT
CTGTTTTTTATCGTAATCAGCACAAAGAATATTTTGACTATGTTCGAGAACATCATGGG
